Addgene plasmid #223972: AiP12042 - pAAV-3xSP10ins-AiE0355m-minRho-SYFP2-WPRE3-BGHpA (Alias: CN2042)
Purpose: AiE0355m is an enhancer sequence, designed to drive AAV-mediated transgene expression in cortical cell types
Depositing lab: Allen Institute for Brain Science & Jonathan Ting. Depositing organization: Allen Institute. Publication: A suite of enhancer AAVs and transgenic mouse lines for genetic access to cortical cell types. Ben-Simon Y, Hooper M, Narayan S, Daigle TL, Dwivedi D, Way SW, Oster A, Stafford DA, Mich JK, Taormina MJ, Martinez RA, Opitz-Araya X, Roth JR, Alexander JR, Allen S, Amster A, Arbuckle J, Ayala A, Baker PM, Bakken TE, Barcelli T, Barta S, Bendrick J, Bertagnolli D, Bielstein C, Bishwakarma P, Bowlus J, Boyer G, Brouner K, Casian B, Casper T, Chakka AB, Chakrabarty R, Chance RK, Chavan S, Clark M, Colbert K, Collman F, Daniel S, Departee M, DiValentin P, Donadio N, Dotson N, Egdorf T, Fliss T, Gabitto M, Garcia J, Gary A, Gasperini M, Gloe J, Goldy J, Gore BB, Graybuck L, Greisman N, Haeseleer F, Halterman C, Haradon Z, Hastings SD, Helback O, Ho W, Hockemeyer D, Huang C, Huff S, Hunker A, Johansen N, Jones D, Juneau Z, Kalmbach B, Kannan M, Khem S, Kussick E, Kutsal R, Larsen R, Lee C, Lee AY, Leibly M, Lenz GH, Li S, Liang E, Lusk N, Madigan Z, Malloy J, Malone J, McCue R, Melchor J, Mollenkopf T, Moosman S, Morin E, Newman D, Ng L, Ngo K, Omstead V, Otto S, Oyama A, Pena N, Pham T, Phillips E, Pom CA, Potekhina L, Ransford S, Ray PL, Rette D, Reynoldson C, Rimorin C, Rocha D, Ruiz A, Sanchez REA, Sawyer L, Sedeno-Cortes A, Sevigny JP, Shapovalova N, Shepard N, Shulga L, Sigler AR, Siverts L, Soliman S, Somasundaram S, Staats B, Stewart K, Szelenyi E, Tieu M, Trader C, Tran A, van Velthoven CTJ, Walker M, Wang Y, Weed N, Wirthlin M, Wood T, Wynalda B, Yao Z, Zhou T, Ariza J, Dee N, Reding M, Ronellenfitch K, Mufti S, Sunkin SM, Smith KA, Esposito L, Waters J, Thyagarajan B, Yao S, Lein ES, Zeng H, Levi BP, Ngai J, Ting JT, Tasic B. Cell. 2025 May 16:S0092-8674(25)00513-6. doi: 10.1016/j.cell.2025.05.002. PubMed 40403729.
Backbone
  Vector backbone: pAAV
  Vector type: AAV
Growth in bacteria
  Bacterial resistance: Ampicillin, 100 μg/mL
  Growth temperature: 30°C
  Growth strain: NEB Stable
  Copy number: High Copy
Gene/Insert
  Gene/Insert name: SYFP2
  Species: Synthetic
  Mutation: NA
  Promoter: minBG
  Cloning method: Other
Terms and licenses: Academic/Nonprofit Terms; Industry Terms: Not Available to Industry
Depositor comments: Cloning Method: RE Cloning
How to cite: AiP12042 - pAAV-3xSP10ins-AiE0355m-minRho-SYFP2-WPRE3-BGHpA (Alias: CN2042) was a gift from Allen Institute for Brain Science & Jonathan Ting (Addgene plasmid # 223972 ; http://n2t.net/addgene:223972 ; RRID:Addgene_223972)
