[The description below was written by a language model from this plasmid's Addgene catalogue record and pLannotate feature annotations shown in this document.]
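Description:
AiP12042 - pAAV-3xSP10ins-AiE0355m-minRho-SYFP2-WPRE3-BGHpA (alias CN2042) is a 4,917 nt AAV transfer plasmid built on a pAAV backbone and intended for packaging a reporter genome into recombinant adeno-associated virus. Two AAV2 inverted terminal repeats flank the expression cassette and supply the cis signals needed for genome replication and encapsidation when rep, cap and helper functions are provided in trans. Outside the ITRs, the bacterial backbone carries a high-copy ColE1/pUC-type origin, a β-lactamase gene under its own promoter for ampicillin selection, and an M13 phage origin, along with short remnants of the pBR322 bom and rop regions. The record lists a recombination-deficient stable cloning strain as the host, consistent with the usual need to protect ITRs from rearrangement.

The payload is SYFP2, a rapidly maturing monomeric yellow fluorescent protein derived from Aequorea victoria, followed by two annotated WPRE fragments that correspond to the shortened WPRE3 post-transcriptional enhancer element, and a bovine growth hormone polyadenylation signal. The roughly 800 nt between the left ITR and the reporter are not annotated in the feature table. By the construct name, this region should hold three copies of an SP10 insulator, the AiE0355m enhancer and a minimal promoter. The record is inconsistent about that promoter: the name indicates a minimal rhodopsin promoter (minRho), whereas the catalogue field lists minBG. The enhancer is described as designed to drive AAV-mediated transgene expression in cortical cell types, so the vector serves as a fluorescent reporter for labelling, and gaining genetic access to, those populations. The specific cell type targeted is not stated.
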