Features (pLannotate 1.2.2; 13 found; start..end, strand, type, name):
      1..141     -  repeat_region  AAV2 ITR: inverted terminal repeat of adeno-associated virus serotype 2 inverted
    935..1651    +  CDS            SYFP2: SYFP2 is a basic (constitutively fluorescent) yellow fluorescent protein published in 2006, derived from Aequorea victoria. It is reported to be a very rapidly-maturing monomer with moderate acid sensitivity.
   1691..1848    +  misc_feature   WPRE (fragment): woodchuck hepatitis virus posttranscriptional regulatory element
   1854..1934    +  misc_feature   WPRE (fragment): woodchuck hepatitis virus posttranscriptional regulatory element
   1951..2062    +  polyA_signal   bGH poly(A) signal: bovine growth hormone polyadenylation signal
   2180..2320    +  repeat_region  AAV2 ITR: inverted terminal repeat of adeno-associated virus serotype 2 inverted
   2325..2376    -  misc_feature   bom (fragment): basis of mobility region from pBR322
   2395..2775    +  rep_origin     M13 ori (sequence partly withheld): M13 bacteriophage origin of replication; arrow indicates direction of (+) strand synthesis
   2851..2900    -  misc_feature   bom (fragment): basis of mobility region from pBR322
   3002..3037    -  CDS            rop (fragment): Rop protein, which maintains plasmids at low copy number; rop
   3132..3236    +  promoter       AmpR promoter: bla
   3237..4097    +  CDS            AmpR: β-lactamase; bla; confers resistance to ampicillin, carbenicillin, and related antibiotics
   4268..4856    +  rep_origin     ori: high-copy-number ColE1/pMB1/pBR322/pUC origin of replication
>Addgene plasmid #223972 | AiP12042 - pAAV-3xSP10ins-AiE0355m-minRho-SYFP2-WPRE3-BGHpA (Alias: CN2042) | addgene full sequence | sequence record 449751 | Addgene NGS Result
CCTGCAGGCAGCTGCGCGCTCGCTCGCTCACTGAGGCCGCCCGGGCAAAGCCCGGGCGTCGGGCGACCTT
TGGTCGCCCGGCCTCAGTGAGCGAGCGAGCGCGCAGAGAGGGAGTGGCCAACTCCATCACTAGGGGTTCC
TGCGGCCGCACGCGCCGGTACCGAAGCTACCCCTAACACACTATTCTACACACAGAAAATGCTCTTCACT
AGGAAGCTACCCCTAACACACTATTCTACACACAGAAAATGCTCTTCACTAGGAAGCTACCCCTAACACA
CTATTCTACACACAGAAAATGCTCTTCACTAGACGCGTAGATCTGCAGCTCACAGAAGAACATTTGGCTA
CTCCCGTTTTTAATCTACTACTTCTGTAATGGGGCTCGGGAGCTGGGCTGGGTCCCCCGAACCTGTGGGC
AGCTGGCAGCCTGACCCTGGGCTGAGTACCAGGCATGGGGAGGCCAGAAGGAAGGGGCAGATTGAGCCAG
AGAGGTAAGACTGCAGAGAGCCAAATAGGAGGGGAGGAGGCCAGAGCCTGAGGGTCCAGATGGGGCTGGC
TGGGCACAGGAGGGCATCTGATGCAATCCGCCAGGAGAGATGCCAGCCGGCCGGGTGCTGCAGAGGCTCT
GTTCTTGAAGAGTCTAGTGCCTGCTCTATTAATTCTGGCTCTGTGGGAATTGGGGAAGATTTCCCTATGA
GGTCTCCTGAGCCCCAGCAACCTCCCCAAAGGCCTTAGCTCATAAAAGCACCTGTGTCTGAACAAGCAGA
GCTCGATTCAGCCGGGAGCTTAGGGAGGGGAGGTCACTTCATAAGGGCTTGGGGGGGGAGTTGGAGCCAC
GAGTCGTCCAGCCGGAGCCCCGTGTGGCTGTGCTCCGGCCTCAGAAGCATCCCCGGATCCAGATCTTTCG
AAGCTAGCGCTACCGGTCGCCACCATGGTGAGCAAGGGCGAGGAGCTGTTCACCGGGGTGGTGCCCATCC
TGGTCGAGCTGGACGGCGACGTAAACGGCCACAAGTTCAGCGTGTCCGGCGAGGGCGAGGGCGATGCCAC
CTACGGCAAGCTGACCCTGAAGCTGATCTGCACCACCGGCAAGCTGCCCGTGCCCTGGCCCACCCTCGTG
ACCACCCTGGGCTACGGCGTGCAGTGCTTCGCCCGCTACCCCGACCACATGAAGCAGCACGACTTCTTCA
AGTCCGCCATGCCCGAAGGCTACGTCCAGGAGCGCACCATCTTCTTCAAGGACGACGGCAACTACAAGAC
CCGCGCCGAGGTGAAGTTCGAGGGCGACACCCTGGTGAACCGCATCGAGCTGAAGGGCATCGACTTCAAG
GAGGACGGCAACATCCTGGGGCACAAGCTGGAGTACAACTACAACAGCCACAACGTCTATATCACCGCCG
ACAAGCAGAAGAACGGCATCAAGGCCAACTTCAAGATCCGCCACAACATCGAGGACGGCGGCGTGCAGCT
CGCCGACCACTACCAGCAGAACACCCCCATCGGCGACGGCCCCGTGCTGCTGCCCGACAACCACTACCTG
AGCTACCAGTCCAAGCTGAGCAAAGACCCCAACGAGAAGCGCGATCACATGGTCCTGCTGGAGTTCGTGA
CCGCCGCCGGGATCACTCTCGGCATGGACGAGCTGTACAAGTAAGTCGACGGCGCGCCGCGGCCGCGAAT
TCGATATCATAATCAACCTCTGGATTACAAAATTTGTGAAAGATTGACTGGTATTCTTAACTATGTTGCT
CCTTTTACGCTATGTGGATACGCTGCTTTAATGCCTTTGTATCATGCTATTGCTTCCCGTATGGCTTTCA
TTTTCTCCTCCTTGTATAAATCCTGGTTAGTTCTTGCCACGGCGGAACTCATCGCCGCCTGCCTTGCCCG
CTGCTGGACAGGGGCTCGGCTGTTGGGCACTGACAATTCCGTGGCTCGAGAGATCTTCGACTGTGCCTTC
TAGTTGCCAGCCATCTGTTGTTTGCCCCTCCCCCGTGCCTTCCTTGACCCTGGAAGGTGCCACTCCCACT
GTCCTTTCCTAATAAAATGAGGAAATTGCATCGCATTGTCTGAGTAGGTGTCATTCTATTCTGGGGGGTG
GGGTGGGGCAGGACAGCAAGGGGGAGGATTGGGAAGACAATAGCAGGCATGAGATCTCACGTGCGGACCG
AGCGGCCGCAGGAACCCCTAGTGATGGAGTTGGCCACTCCCTCTCTGCGCGCTCGCTCGCTCACTGAGGC
CGGGCGACCAAAGGTCGCCCGACGCCCGGGCTTTGCCCGGGCGGCCTCAGTGAGCGAGCGAGCGCGCAGC
TGCCTGCAGGGGCGCCTGATGCGGTATTTTCTCCTTACGCATCTGTGCGGTATTTCACACCGCATA
[142 nt withheld, positions 2377-2518]
C
[141 nt withheld, positions 2520-2660]
CCTTTGACGTTGGAGTCCACGTTCTTT
[37 nt withheld, positions 2688-2724]
ACCCTATCTCGGGCTATTCTTTTGATTTATAAGGGATTTTGCCGATTTCGGCCTATTGGTTAAAAAATGA
GCTGATTTAACAAAAATTTAACGCGAATTTTAACAAAATATTAACGTTTACAATTTTATGGTGCACTCTC
AGTACAATCTGCTCTGATGCCGCATAGTTAAGCCAGCCCCGACACCCGCCAACACCCGCTGACGCGCCCT
GACGGGCTTGTCTGCTCCCGGCATCCGCTTACAGACAAGCTGTGACCGTCTCCGGGAGCTGCATGTGTCA
GAGGTTTTCACCGTCATCACCGAAACGCGCGAGACGAAAGGGCCTCGTGATACGCCTATTTTTATAGGTT
AATGTCATGATAATAATGGTTTCTTAGACGTCAGGTGGCACTTTTCGGGGAAATGTGCGCGGAACCCCTA
TTTGTTTATTTTTCTAAATACATTCAAATATGTATCCGCTCATGAGACAATAACCCTGATAAATGCTTCA
ATAATATTGAAAAAGGAAGAGTATGAGTATTCAACATTTCCGTGTCGCCCTTATTCCCTTTTTTGCGGCA
TTTTGCCTTCCTGTTTTTGCTCACCCAGAAACGCTGGTGAAAGTAAAAGATGCTGAAGATCAGTTGGGTG
CACGAGTGGGTTACATCGAACTGGATCTCAACAGCGGTAAGATCCTTGAGAGTTTTCGCCCCGAAGAACG
TTTTCCAATGATGAGCACTTTTAAAGTTCTGCTATGTGGCGCGGTATTATCCCGTATTGACGCCGGGCAA
GAGCAACTCGGTCGCCGCATACACTATTCTCAGAATGACTTGGTTGAGTACTCACCAGTCACAGAAAAGC
ATCTTACGGATGGCATGACAGTAAGAGAATTATGCAGTGCTGCCATAACCATGAGTGATAACACTGCGGC
CAACTTACTTCTGACAACGATCGGAGGACCGAAGGAGCTAACCGCTTTTTTGCACAACATGGGGGATCAT
GTAACTCGCCTTGATCGTTGGGAACCGGAGCTGAATGAAGCCATACCAAACGACGAGCGTGACACCACGA
TGCCTGTAGCAATGGCAACAACGTTGCGCAAACTATTAACTGGCGAACTACTTACTCTAGCTTCCCGGCA
ACAATTAATAGACTGGATGGAGGCGGATAAAGTTGCAGGACCACTTCTGCGCTCGGCCCTTCCGGCTGGC
TGGTTTATTGCTGATAAATCTGGAGCCGGTGAGCGTGGGTCTCGCGGTATCATTGCAGCACTGGGGCCAG
ATGGTAAGCCCTCCCGTATCGTAGTTATCTACACGACGGGGAGTCAGGCAACTATGGATGAACGAAATAG
ACAGATCGCTGAGATAGGTGCCTCACTGATTAAGCATTGGTAACTGTCAGACCAAGTTTACTCATATATA
CTTTAGATTGATTTAAAACTTCATTTTTAATTTAAAAGGATCTAGGTGAAGATCCTTTTTGATAATCTCA
TGACCAAAATCCCTTAACGTGAGTTTTCGTTCCACTGAGCGTCAGACCCCGTAGAAAAGATCAAAGGATC
TTCTTGAGATCCTTTTTTTCTGCGCGTAATCTGCTGCTTGCAAACAAAAAAACCACCGCTACCAGCGGTG
GTTTGTTTGCCGGATCAAGAGCTACCAACTCTTTTTCCGAAGGTAACTGGCTTCAGCAGAGCGCAGATAC
CAAATACTGTCCTTCTAGTGTAGCCGTAGTTAGGCCACCACTTCAAGAACTCTGTAGCACCGCCTACATA
CCTCGCTCTGCTAATCCTGTTACCAGTGGCTGCTGCCAGTGGCGATAAGTCGTGTCTTACCGGGTTGGAC
TCAAGACGATAGTTACCGGATAAGGCGCAGCGGTCGGGCTGAACGGGGGGTTCGTGCACACAGCCCAGCT
TGGAGCGAACGACCTACACCGAACTGAGATACCTACAGCGTGAGCTATGAGAAAGCGCCACGCTTCCCGA
AGGGAGAAAGGCGGACAGGTATCCGGTAAGCGGCAGGGTCGGAACAGGAGAGCGCACGAGGGAGCTTCCA
GGGGGAAACGCCTGGTATCTTTATAGTCCTGTCGGGTTTCGCCACCTCTGACTTGAGCGTCGATTTTTGT
GATGCTCGTCAGGGGGGCGGAGCCTATGGAAAAACGCCAGCAACGCGGCCTTTTTACGGTTCCTGGCCTT
TTGCTGGCCTTTTGCTCACATGT
